Addgene plasmid #98156: pJ414-PCY1:Y696G
Purpose: Expresses PCY1:R696G from Saponaria vaccaria possesing a N-terminal His6-tag (TEV cleavable) in E. coli.
Depositing lab: James Naismith. Depositing organization: University of St. Andrews. Publication: Characterization of the Fast and Promiscuous Macrocyclase from Plant PCY1 Enables the Use of Simple Substrates. Ludewig H, Czekster CM, Oueis E, Munday ES, Arshad M, Synowsky SA, Bent AF, Naismith JH. ACS Chem Biol. 2018 Mar 16;13(3):801-811. doi: 10.1021/acschembio.8b00050. Epub 2018 Feb 12. PubMed 29377663.
Backbone
  Vector backbone: pJ414
  Backbone manufacturer: DNA2.0
  Backbone size w/o insert (bp): 4000
  Total vector size (bp): 6000
  Vector type: Bacterial Expression
Growth in bacteria
  Bacterial resistance: Ampicillin, 100 μg/mL
  Growth temperature: 37°C
  Growth strain: DH5alpha
  Growth instructions: 200 rpm
  Copy number: Unknown
Gene/Insert
  Gene/Insert name: Peptide cyclase 1:Y696G (alt name: PCY1:Y696G)
  Species: Saponaria vaccaria
  Insert size (bp): 2175
  Mutation: Changed tyrosine 696 to glycine
  Promoter: T7
  Tag / fusion protein: His6-TEV (N terminal on backbone)
  Cloning method: Unknown
  Sequencing primers: 5′ GTGGCTGATTAAATACTCTC
Terms and licenses: Academic/Nonprofit Terms; Industry Terms: Not Available to Industry
How to cite: pJ414-PCY1:Y696G was a gift from James Naismith (Addgene plasmid # 98156 ; http://n2t.net/addgene:98156 ; RRID:Addgene_98156)
