[The description below was written by a language model from this plasmid's Addgene catalogue record and pLannotate feature annotations shown in this document.]
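Description:
pJ414-PCY1:Y696G is a bacterial expression plasmid built on the commercial pJ414 backbone (DNA2.0) for producing a point mutant of peptide cyclase 1 (PCY1) from the plant Saponaria vaccaria in E. coli. It replicates from a high-copy ColE1/pUC-type origin and is selected with ampicillin through a β-lactamase (AmpR) gene driven by its own promoter. The sequenced record is about 6.2 kb, consistent with the catalogue's approximate total size.

The insert, listed at roughly 2.2 kb, is not itself annotated in the feature table. It presumably occupies the unannotated interval between the T7 promoter/lac operator at the start of the record and the downstream T7 terminator. Transcription depends on T7 RNA polymerase. The lac operator next to the promoter, together with the plasmid-borne lacI repressor gene, keeps expression off until it is induced with IPTG or lactose, so protein production requires a host that supplies T7 polymerase. The protein carries an N-terminal His6 tag followed by a TEV protease site, allowing affinity purification and later removal of the tag. Fragments of rrnB terminators flank parts of the backbone and probably insulate the cassette from read-through. The short KanR and lacZα matches appear to be backbone remnants rather than functional genes.

The name, insert field and mutation field all give the substitution as tyrosine 696 to glycine, whereas the purpose line writes R696G, an inconsistency within the record. PCY1 is a peptide macrocyclase, and the associated study characterises its activity and substrate promiscuity, so this variant is probably intended for recombinant expression and biochemical comparison with the wild-type enzyme.
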