Features (pLannotate 1.2.2; 13 found; start..end, strand, type, name):
      1..19      +  promoter       T7 promoter: promoter for bacteriophage T7 RNA polymerase
     20..44      +  protein_bind   lac operator: The lac repressor binds to the lac operator to inhibit transcription in E. coli. This inhibition can be relieved by adding lactose or isopropyl-β-D-thiogalactopyranoside (IPTG). lac repressor encoded by lacI
   2316..2363    +  terminator     T7 terminator: transcription terminator for bacteriophage T7 RNA polymerase
   2423..2463    -  terminator     rrnB T1 terminator (fragment): transcription terminator T1 from the E. coli rrnB gene
   2465..2580    -  ncRNA          5S rRNA: Accession: RF00001 - 5S ribosomal RNA
   2611..2635    +  CDS            KanR (fragment): aminoglycoside phosphotransferase; aph(3')-Ia; confers resistance to kanamycin
   2665..2761    +  promoter       AmpR promoter (fragment): bla
   2764..3624    +  CDS            AmpR: β-lactamase; bla; confers resistance to ampicillin, carbenicillin, and related antibiotics
   3633..3706    +  promoter       lacI promoter (fragment): lacI
   3707..4786    +  CDS            lacI: LACI_ECOLI - Experimental evidence at protein level: Swiss-Prot protein existence level 1. Repressor of the lactose operon. Binds allolactose as an inducer. From Escherichia coli (strain K12).
   4875..5463    +  rep_origin     ori: high-copy-number ColE1/pMB1/pBR322/pUC origin of replication
   5688..5705    +  terminator     rrnB T2 terminator (fragment): transcription terminator T2 from the E. coli rrnB gene
   5730..5749    -  CDS            lacZα (fragment): LacZα fragment of β-galactosidase; lacZ fragment
>Addgene plasmid #98156 | pJ414-PCY1:Y696G | addgene full sequence | sequence record 182838 | Addgene NGS Result
TAATACGACTCACTATAGGGGAATTGTGAGCGGATAACAATTCCCCTCTAGAAATAATTTTGTTTAACTT
TTAGGAGGTAAACATATGCACCATCATCATCACCACGAGAATTTGTATTTCCAAGGTATGGCTACCAGCG
GTTTCAGCAAGCCGCTGCATTATCCGCCGGTCCGCCGCGATGAAACCGTTGTTGACGATTACTTTGGTGT
GAAAGTCGCGGACCCATACCGCTGGTTGGAGGACCCGAACTCTGAGGAAACGAAAGAATTTGTTGATAAC
CAAGAAAAACTGGCAAACTCGGTCCTGGAAGAGTGTGAGCTGATTGACAAGTTTAAGCAAAAGATTATCG
ATTTCGTGAATTTCCCGCGTTGCGGTGTGCCGTTCCGCCGCGCCAACAAATACTTTCACTTCTACAACAG
CGGCCTGCAGGCGCAAAACGTCTTTCAGATGCAAGATGATTTGGACGGTAAGCCTGAAGTTCTGTACGAT
CCGAATCTGCGCGAGGGCGGTCGCAGCGGCCTGTCCTTGTACAGCGTCAGCGAAGATGCCAAGTACTTTG
CCTTTGGTATTCATAGCGGCCTGACCGAATGGGTGACCATCAAGATTCTGAAAACTGAAGATCGTTCTTA
TTTGCCGGATACCCTGGAATGGGTGAAGTTCAGCCCGGCTATCTGGACCCACGATAACAAAGGTTTCTTT
TACTGTCCGTATCCGCCACTGAAAGAGGGCGAGGACCACATGACTCGCTCCGCAGTTAACCAAGAGGCTC
GTTATCACTTCCTGGGCACGGATCAGAGCGAAGATATCCTGCTGTGGCGCGATCTGGAGAATCCGGCGCA
CCACCTGAAATGTCAGATCACCGACGATGGCAAGTATTTTCTGCTGTATATCTTGGACGGTTGTGATGAT
GCCAATAAAGTTTACTGCTTGGATCTGACGAAGCTGCCGAACGGCCTGGAGAGCTTTCGTGGTCGCGAAG
ATTCAGCACCGTTCATGAAGCTGATTGATAGCTTCGACGCGTCGTACACGGCGATTGCTAATGATGGTTC
CGTGTTCACCTTCCAGACGAACAAAGACGCACCGCGTAAGAAACTGGTTCGCGTGGATCTGAATAATCCG
AGCGTTTGGACGGACCTGGTGCCTGAGAGCAAAAAAGATCTGCTGGAGAGCGCCCACGCAGTGAATGAAA
ATCAACTGATTCTGCGTTACTTGAGCGATGTGAAACATGTTCTGGAAATTCGTGACCTGGAGAGCGGTGC
ACTGCAACACCGTCTGCCGATCGACATTGGCAGCGTTGACGGTATTACGGCGCGTCGTCGCGACTCCGTG
GTTTTCTTTAAGTTCACCAGCATCCTGACCCCGGGCATTGTTTATCAGTGCGACCTGAAAAACGACCCGA
CCCAGCTGAAGATCTTCCGTGAGAGCGTGGTCCCGGACTTCGACCGCTCCGAATTTGAAGTCAAACAAGT
TTTCGTTCCGAGCAAGGACGGTACCAAAATCCCGATCTTCATTGCCGCGCGTAAGGGCATCAGCTTGGAC
GGCAGCCACCCGTGCGAGATGCACGGTTATGGCGGTTTTGGCATTAATATGATGCCAACGTTCAGCGCAA
GCCGTATTGTCTTTCTCAAGCATCTGGGTGGCGTCTTTTGCCTGGCGAATATCCGTGGCGGCGGCGAATA
CGGTGAGGAATGGCACAAGGCCGGCTTTCGTGACAAAAAGCAAAATGTTTTTGACGATTTCATCTCGGCG
GCGGAGTATCTGATCAGCAGCGGTTATACCAAGGCACGTCGTGTGGCGATCGAGGGTGGTAGCAATGGTG
GCCTGCTGGTCGCGGCGTGTATTAACCAACGCCCGGACTTGTTTGGTTGCGCTGAGGCCAACTGCGGTGT
CATGGATATGCTGCGTTTTCATAAGTTCACCCTGGGTTACCTGTGGACTGGTGATTACGGTTGTAGCGAT
AAGGAAGAAGAATTCAAGTGGCTGATTAAATACTCTCCAATTCACAACGTGCGTCGTCCGTGGGAGCAGC
CGGGTAACGAAGAAACGCAATATCCTGCGACCATGATTCTGACCGCGGACCACGACGACCGCGTAGTCCC
GCTGCACTCTTTCAAACTGCTGGCGACCATGCAACACGTGCTGTGCACTAGCTTAGAGGACTCTCCGCAG
AAGAATCCGATTATCGCACGTATTCAGCGTAAAGCTGCCCATGGCGGTCGTGCGACGATGACGCAGATCG
CAGAAGTGGCGGACCGCTACGGTTTCATGGCGAAAGCCCTGGAAGCACCGTGGATCGATTGATGAAAGCT
TCCCCCTAGCATAACCCCTTGGGGCCTCTAAACGGGTCTTGAGGGGTTTTTTGCCCCTGAGACGCGTCAA
TCGAGTTCGTACCTAAGGGCGACACCCCATAATTAGCCCGGGCGAAAGGCCCAGTCTTTCGACTGAGCCT
TTCGTTTTATTTGATGCCTGGCAGTTCCCTACTCTCGCATGGGGAGTCCCCACACTACCATCGGCGCTAC
GGCGTTTCACTTCTGAGTTCGGCATGGGGTCAGGTGGGACCACCGCGCTACTGCCGCCAGGCAAACAAGG
GGTGTTATGAGCCATATTCAGGTATAAATGGGCTCGCGATAATGTTCAGAATTGGTTAATTGGTTGTAAC
ACTGACCCCTATTTGTTTATTTTTCTAAATACATTCAAATATGTATCCGCTCATGAGACAATAACCCTGA
TAAATGCTTCAATAATATTGAAAAAGGAAGAATATGAGTATTCAACATTTCCGTGTCGCCCTTATTCCCT
TTTTTGCGGCATTTTGCCTTCCTGTTTTTGCTCACCCAGAAACGCTGGTGAAAGTAAAAGATGCTGAAGA
TCAGTTGGGTGCACGAGTGGGTTACATCGAACTGGATCTCAACAGCGGTAAGATCCTTGAGAGTTTTCGC
CCCGAAGAACGTTTTCCAATGATGAGCACTTTTAAAGTTCTGCTATGTGGCGCGGTATTATCCCGTATTG
ACGCCGGGCAAGAGCAACTCGGTCGCCGCATACACTATTCTCAGAATGACTTGGTTGAGTACTCACCAGT
CACAGAAAAGCATCTTACGGATGGCATGACAGTAAGAGAATTATGCAGTGCTGCCATAACCATGAGTGAT
AACACTGCGGCCAACTTACTTCTGACAACGATCGGAGGACCGAAGGAGCTAACCGCTTTTTTGCACAACA
TGGGGGATCATGTAACTCGCCTTGATCGTTGGGAACCGGAGCTGAATGAAGCCATACCAAACGACGAGCG
TGACACCACGATGCCTGTAGCGATGGCAACAACGTTGCGCAAACTATTAACTGGCGAACTACTTACTCTA
GCTTCCCGGCAACAATTAATAGACTGGATGGAGGCGGATAAAGTTGCAGGACCACTTCTGCGCTCGGCCC
TTCCGGCTGGCTGGTTTATTGCTGATAAATCCGGAGCCGGTGAGCGTGGTTCTCGCGGTATCATCGCAGC
GCTGGGGCCAGATGGTAAGCCCTCCCGTATCGTAGTTATCTACACGACGGGGAGTCAGGCAACTATGGAT
GAACGAAATAGACAGATCGCTGAGATAGGTGCCTCACTGATTAAGCATTGGTAAGCGGCGCGCCATCGAA
TGGCGCAAAACCTTTCGCGGTATGGCATGATAGCGCCCGGAAGAGAGTCAATTCAGGGTGGTGAATATGA
AACCAGTAACGTTATACGATGTCGCAGAGTATGCCGGTGTCTCTTATCAGACCGTTTCCCGCGTGGTGAA
CCAGGCCAGCCACGTTTCTGCGAAAACGCGGGAAAAAGTGGAAGCGGCGATGGCGGAGCTGAATTACATT
CCCAACCGCGTGGCACAACAACTGGCGGGCAAACAGTCGTTGCTGATTGGCGTTGCCACCTCCAGTCTGG
CCCTGCACGCGCCGTCGCAAATTGTCGCGGCGATTAAATCTCGCGCCGATCAACTGGGTGCCAGCGTGGT
GGTGTCGATGGTAGAACGAAGCGGCGTCGAAGCCTGTAAAGCGGCGGTGCACAATCTTCTCGCGCAACGC
GTCAGTGGGCTGATCATTAACTATCCGCTGGATGACCAGGATGCCATTGCTGTGGAAGCTGCCTGCACTA
ATGTTCCGGCGTTATTTCTTGATGTCTCTGACCAGACACCCATCAACAGTATTATTTTCTCCCATGAGGA
CGGTACGCGACTGGGCGTGGAGCATCTGGTCGCATTGGGTCACCAGCAAATCGCGCTGTTAGCGGGCCCA
TTAAGTTCTGTCTCGGCGCGTCTGCGTCTGGCTGGCTGGCATAAATATCTCACTCGCAATCAAATTCAGC
CGATAGCGGAACGGGAAGGCGACTGGAGTGCCATGTCCGGTTTTCAACAAACCATGCAAATGCTGAATGA
GGGCATCGTTCCCACTGCGATGCTGGTTGCCAACGATCAGATGGCGCTGGGCGCAATGCGCGCCATTACC
GAGTCCGGGCTGCGCGTTGGTGCGGATATCTCGGTAGTGGGATACGACGATACCGAAGATAGCTCATGTT
ATATCCCGCCGTTAACCACCATCAAACAGGATTTTCGCCTGCTGGGGCAAACCAGCGTGGACCGCTTGCT
GCAACTCTCTCAGGGCCAGGCGGTGAAGGGCAATCAGCTGTTGCCAGTCTCACTGGTGAAAAGAAAAACC
ACCCTGGCGCCCAATACGCAAACCGCCTCTCCCCGCGCGTTGGCCGATTCATTAATGCAGCTGGCACGAC
AGGTTTCCCGACTGGAAAGCGGGCAGTGACTCATGACCAAAATCCCTTAACGTGAGTTACGCGCGCGTCG
TTCCACTGAGCGTCAGACCCCGTAGAAAAGATCAAAGGATCTTCTTGAGATCCTTTTTTTCTGCGCGTAA
TCTGCTGCTTGCAAACAAAAAAACCACCGCTACCAGCGGTGGTTTGTTTGCCGGATCAAGAGCTACCAAC
TCTTTTTCCGAAGGTAACTGGCTTCAGCAGAGCGCAGATACCAAATACTGTTCTTCTAGTGTAGCCGTAG
TTAGCCCACCACTTCAAGAACTCTGTAGCACCGCCTACATACCTCGCTCTGCTAATCCTGTTACCAGTGG
CTGCTGCCAGTGGCGATAAGTCGTGTCTTACCGGGTTGGACTCAAGACGATAGTTACCGGATAAGGCGCA
GCGGTCGGGCTGAACGGGGGGTTCGTGCACACAGCCCAGCTTGGAGCGAACGACCTACACCGAACTGAGA
TACCTACAGCGTGAGCTATGAGAAAGCGCCACGCTTCCCGAAGGGAGAAAGGCGGACAGGTATCCGGTAA
GCGGCAGGGTCGGAACAGGAGAGCGCACGAGGGAGCTTCCAGGGGGAAACGCCTGGTATCTTTATAGTCC
TGTCGGGTTTCGCCACCTCTGACTTGAGCGTCGATTTTTGTGATGCTCGTCAGGGGGGCGGAGCCTATGG
AAAAACGCCAGCAACGCGGCCTTTTTACGGTTCCTGGCCTTTTGCTGGCCTTTTGCTCACATGTTCTTTC
CTGCGTTATCCCCTGATTCTGTGGATAACCGTATTACCGCCTTTGAGTGAGCTGATACCGCTCGCCGCAG
CCGAACGACCGAGCGCAGCGAGTCAGTGAGCGAGGAAGCGGAAGGCGAGAGTAGGGAACTGCCAGGCATC
AAACTAAGCAGAAGGCCCCTGACGGATGGCCTTTTTGCGTTTCTACAAACTCTTTCTGTGTTGTAAAACG
ACGGCCAGTCTTAAGCTCGGGCCCCCTGGGCGGTTCTGATAACGAGTAATCGTTAATCCGCAAATAACGT
AAAAACCCGCTTCGGCGGGTTTTTTTATGGGGGGAGTTTAGGGAAAGAGCATTTGTCAGAATATTTAAGG
GCGCCTGTCACTTTGCTTGATATATGAGAATTATTTAACCTTATAAATGAGAAAAAAGCAACGCACTTTA
AATAAGATACGTTGCTTTTTCGATTGATGAACACCTATAATTAAACTATTCATCTATTATTTATGATTTT
TTGTATATACAATATTTCTAGTTTGTTAAAGAGAATTAAGAAAATAAATCTCGAAAATAATAAAGGGAAA
ATCAGTTTTTGATATCAAAATTATACATGTCAACGATAATACAAAATATAATACAAACTATAAGATGTTA
TCAGTATTTATTATCATTTAGAATAAATTTTGTGTCGCCCTTCCGCGAAAT
