>Addgene plasmid #98156 | pJ414-PCY1:Y696G | depositor partial sequence | sequence record 179907 | PCY1:Y696G
ATGGCTACCAGCGGTTTCAGCAAGCCGCTGCATTATCCGCCGGTCCGCCGCGATGAAACCGTTGTTGACG
ATTACTTTGGTGTGAAAGTCGCGGACCCATACCGCTGGTTGGAGGACCCGAACTCTGAGGAAACGAAAGA
ATTTGTTGATAACCAAGAAAAACTGGCAAACTCGGTCCTGGAAGAGTGTGAGCTGATTGACAAGTTTAAG
CAAAAGATTATCGATTTCGTGAATTTCCCGCGTTGCGGTGTGCCGTTCCGCCGCGCCAACAAATACTTTC
ACTTCTACAACAGCGGCCTGCAGGCGCAAAACGTCTTTCAGATGCAAGATGATTTGGACGGTAAGCCTGA
AGTTCTGTACGATCCGAATCTGCGCGAGGGCGGTCGCAGCGGCCTGTCCTTGTACAGCGTCAGCGAAGAT
GCCAAGTACTTTGCCTTTGGTATTCATAGCGGCCTGACCGAATGGGTGACCATCAAGATTCTGAAAACTG
AAGATCGTTCTTATTTGCCGGATACCCTGGAATGGGTGAAGTTCAGCCCGGCTATCTGGACCCACGATAA
CAAAGGTTTCTTTTACTGTCCGTATCCGCCACTGAAAGAGGGCGAGGACCACATGACTCGCTCCGCAGTT
AACCAAGAGGCTCGTTATCACTTCCTGGGCACGGATCAGAGCGAAGATATCCTGCTGTGGCGCGATCTGG
AGAATCCGGCGCACCACCTGAAATGTCAGATCACCGACGATGGCAAGTATTTTCTGCTGTATATCTTGGA
CGGTTGTGATGATGCCAATAAAGTTTACTGCTTGGATCTGACGAAGCTGCCGAACGGCCTGGAGAGCTTT
CGTGGTCGCGAAGATTCAGCACCGTTCATGAAGCTGATTGATAGCTTCGACGCGTCGTACACGGCGATTG
CTAATGATGGTTCCGTGTTCACCTTCCAGACGAACAAAGACGCACCGCGTAAGAAACTGGTTCGCGTGGA
TCTGAATAATCCGAGCGTTTGGACGGACCTGGTGCCTGAGAGCAAAAAAGATCTGCTGGAGAGCGCCCAC
GCAGTGAATGAAAATCAACTGATTCTGCGTTACTTGAGCGATGTGAAACATGTTCTGGAAATTCGTGACC
TGGAGAGCGGTGCACTGCAACACCGTCTGCCGATCGACATTGGCAGCGTTGACGGTATTACGGCGCGTCG
TCGCGACTCCGTGGTTTTCTTTAAGTTCACCAGCATCCTGACCCCGGGCATTGTTTATCAGTGCGACCTG
AAAAACGACCCGACCCAGCTGAAGATCTTCCGTGAGAGCGTGGTCCCGGACTTCGACCGCTCCGAATTTG
AAGTCAAACAAGTTTTCGTTCCGAGCAAGGACGGTACCAAAATCCCGATCTTCATTGCCGCGCGTAAGGG
CATCAGCTTGGACGGCAGCCACCCGTGCGAGATGCACGGTTATGGCGGTTTTGGCATTAATATGATGCCA
ACGTTCAGCGCAAGCCGTATTGTCTTTCTCAAGCATCTGGGTGGCGTCTTTTGCCTGGCGAATATCCGTG
GCGGCGGCGAATACGGTGAGGAATGGCACAAGGCCGGCTTTCGTGACAAAAAGCAAAATGTTTTTGACGA
TTTCATCTCGGCGGCGGAGTATCTGATCAGCAGCGGTTATACCAAGGCACGTCGTGTGGCGATCGAGGGT
GGTAGCAATGGTGGCCTGCTGGTCGCGGCGTGTATTAACCAACGCCCGGACTTGTTTGGTTGCGCTGAGG
CCAACTGCGGTGTCATGGATATGCTGCGTTTTCATAAGTTCACCCTGGGTTACCTGTGGACTGGTGATTA
CGGTTGTAGCGATAAGGAAGAAGAATTCAAGTGGCTGATTAAATACTCTCCAATTCACAACGTGCGTCGT
CCGTGGGAGCAGCCGGGTAACGAAGAAACGCAATATCCTGCGACCATGATTCTGACCGCGGACCACGACG
ACCGCGTAGTCCCGCTGCACTCTTTCAAACTGCTGGCGACCATGCAACACGTGCTGTGCACTAGCTTAGA
GGACTCTCCGCAGAAGAATCCGATTATCGCACGTATTCAGCGTAAAGCTGCCCATGGCGGTCGTGCGACG
ATGACGCAGATCGCAGAAGTGGCGGACCGCTACGGTTTCATGGCGAAAGCCCTGGAAGCACCGTGGATCG
ATTGA
